Addgene plasmid #219501: pSCL391
Purpose: Express Ade2 and Faa1 editrons from a single Gal7 promoter, separated by a Csy4 recognition sequence
Depositing lab: Seth Shipman. Depositing organization: J. David Gladstone Institutes. Publication: Simultaneous multi-site editing of individual genomes using retron arrays. Gonzalez-Delgado A, Lopez SC, Rojas-Montero M, Fishman CB, Shipman SL. Nat Chem Biol. 2024 Nov;20(11):1482-1492. doi: 10.1038/s41589-024-01665-7. Epub 2024 Jul 9. PubMed 38982310.
Backbone
  Vector backbone: pSCL39
  Backbone manufacturer: Addgene #184973
  Backbone size w/o insert (bp): 5602
  Total vector size (bp): 5996
  Vector type: Yeast Expression
  Selectable markers: URA3
Growth in bacteria
  Bacterial resistance: Ampicillin, 100 μg/mL
  Growth temperature: 37°C
  Growth strain: DH5alpha
  Copy number: High Copy
Gene/Insert
  Gene/Insert name: Eco1 editing ncRNAs and Cas9 gRNAs to edit ADE2 and FAA1
  Species: Synthetic
  Insert size (bp): 879
  Promoter: GAL7
  Cloning method: Gibson Cloning
  Sequencing primers: 5′ AGGTCGGAAATATTTATGGGCA; 3′ TTGTCACTCCGTTCAAGTCG
Resource information
  A portion of this plasmid was derived from a plasmid made by: Used Addgene items #114454 (pZS157) and #41583 (pCAGGS-mCherry).
Terms and licenses: Academic/Nonprofit Terms; Industry Terms: Not Available to Industry
Depositor comments: Please visit https://www.biorxiv.org/content/10.1101/2023.07.17.549397v1 for bioRxiv preprint.
How to cite: pSCL391 was a gift from Seth Shipman (Addgene plasmid # 219501 ; http://n2t.net/addgene:219501 ; RRID:Addgene_219501)
