[The description below was written by a language model from this plasmid's Addgene catalogue record and pLannotate feature annotations shown in this document.]
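Description:
pSCL391 is a yeast expression shuttle plasmid of about 6 kb, built on the pSCL39 backbone, that delivers a two-unit retron "editron" array for multiplexed genome editing in Saccharomyces cerevisiae. In E. coli it is propagated at high copy from a ColE1/pUC-type origin under ampicillin selection (AmpR with its bla promoter). In yeast it is maintained as a centromeric episome through a CEN6/ARS element and selected with the URA3 marker under its own promoter, which is also counterselectable with 5-FOA. An f1 origin, a T7 promoter and fragments of lacZα, bom and rop are backbone remnants.

The 879 bp synthetic insert, assembled by Gibson cloning, is transcribed as a single RNA from the galactose-inducible GAL7 promoter; the promoter is given in the catalogue fields but is not annotated in the feature table. Each editron couples an Eco1 retron editing ncRNA to a Cas9 guide RNA. The ncRNA is reverse transcribed into a single-stranded DNA repair donor, and the annotated short ADE2 and FAA1 fragments are consistent with these donor regions. The guide scaffolds appear in the table as S. pyogenes tracrRNA fragments. A CRISPR direct-repeat element lying between the ADE2 and FAA1 units matches the Csy4 recognition sequence, so that Csy4 endoribonuclease can cleave the transcript into separate functional editrons. A partial hammerhead ribozyme sits upstream of the array, presumably for trimming the 5′ end of the transcript.

No retron reverse transcriptase, Cas9 or Csy4 coding sequence is annotated, so these proteins must be supplied elsewhere. The plasmid is intended for simultaneous precise editing of two loci, ADE2 and FAA1, from one promoter.
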