Features (pLannotate 1.2.2; 19 found; start..end, strand, type, name):
    127..231     +  promoter       AmpR promoter: bla
    232..1092    +  CDS            AmpR: β-lactamase; bla; confers resistance to ampicillin, carbenicillin, and related antibiotics
   1263..1851    +  rep_origin     ori: high-copy-number ColE1/pMB1/pBR322/pUC origin of replication
   2288..2312    +  misc_RNA       sTRSV HHRz (fragment): hammerhead ribozyme from the tobacco ringspot virus satellite RNA (Khvorova et al., 2003)
   2435..2534    +  CDS            ADE2 (fragment): phosphoribosylaminoimidazole carboxylase, required for adenine biosynthesis; S. cerevisiae ADE2; yeast auxotrophic marker
   2620..2687    +  misc_RNA       tracrRNA (fragment): trans-activating CRISPR RNA for the Streptococcus pyogenes CRISPR/Cas9 system
   2692..2719    +  ncRNA          CRISPR-DR4: Accession: RF01317 - CRISPR RNA direct repeat element
   2831..2971    -  CDS            FAA1 (fragment): LCF1_YEAST - Experimental evidence at protein level: Swiss-Prot protein existence level 1. Activates long-chain fatty acids (LCFA) by esterification of the fatty acids into metabolically active CoA-thioesters for subsequent degradation or incorporation into phospholipids. Also facilitates the transport of LCFAs into the cell, either by active transport or by decreasing the intracellular LCFA concentration (PubMed:8206942, PubMed:11477098, PubMed:12601005, PubMed:27136724). It may supplement intracellular myristoyl-CoA pools from exogenous myristate. Preferentially acts on C12:0-C16:0 fatty aci
   3014..3081    +  misc_RNA       tracrRNA (fragment): trans-activating CRISPR RNA for the Streptococcus pyogenes CRISPR/Cas9 system
   3252..3271    +  promoter       LEU2 promoter (fragment): S. cerevisiae LEU2
   3528..3546    -  promoter       T7 promoter: promoter for bacteriophage T7 RNA polymerase
   3554..3709    +  CDS            lacZα (fragment): LacZα fragment of β-galactosidase; lacZ fragment
   3713..4141    +  rep_origin     f1 ori (sequence partly withheld): f1 bacteriophage origin of replication; arrow indicates direction of (+) strand synthesis
   4169..4220    -  misc_feature   bom (fragment): basis of mobility region from pBR322
   4299..5102    -  CDS            URA3: orotidine-5'-phosphate decarboxylase, required for uracil biosynthesis; S. cerevisiae URA3; yeast auxotrophic marker, counterselectable with 5-fluoroorotic acid (5-FOA)
   5103..5318    -  promoter       URA3 promoter: S. cerevisiae URA3
   5326..5375    -  misc_feature   bom (fragment): basis of mobility region from pBR322
   5477..5512    -  CDS            rop (fragment): Rop protein, which maintains plasmids at low copy number; rop
   5580..90      -  misc_feature   CEN/ARS (across the origin): S. cerevisiae CEN6 centromere fused to an autonomously replicating sequence
>Addgene plasmid #219501 | pSCL391 | addgene full sequence | sequence record 435227 | Addgene NGS Result
TTTTCTTTAATTTCTTTTTTTACTTTCTATTTTTAATTTATATATTTATATTAAAAAATTTAAATTATAA
TTATTTTTATAGCACGTGATGAAAAGGACCCAGGTGGCACTTTTCGGGGAAATGTGCGCGGAACCCCTAT
TTGTTTATTTTTCTAAATACATTCAAATATGTATCCGCTCATGAGACAATAACCCTGATAAATGCTTCAA
TAATATTGAAAAAGGAAGAGTATGAGTATTCAACATTTCCGTGTCGCCCTTATTCCCTTTTTTGCGGCAT
TTTGCCTTCCTGTTTTTGCTCACCCAGAAACGCTGGTGAAAGTAAAAGATGCTGAAGATCAGTTGGGTGC
ACGAGTGGGTTACATCGAACTGGATCTCAACAGCGGTAAGATCCTTGAGAGTTTTCGCCCCGAAGAACGT
TTTCCAATGATGAGCACTTTTAAAGTTCTGCTATGTGGCGCGGTATTATCCCGTATTGACGCCGGGCAAG
AGCAACTCGGTCGCCGCATACACTATTCTCAGAATGACTTGGTTGAGTACTCACCAGTCACAGAAAAGCA
TCTTACGGATGGCATGACAGTAAGAGAATTATGCAGTGCTGCCATAACCATGAGTGATAACACTGCGGCC
AACTTACTTCTGACAACGATCGGAGGACCGAAGGAGCTAACCGCTTTTTTGCACAACATGGGGGATCATG
TAACTCGCCTTGATCGTTGGGAACCGGAGCTGAATGAAGCCATACCAAACGACGAGCGTGACACCACGAT
GCCTGTAGCAATGGCAACAACGTTGCGCAAACTATTAACTGGCGAACTACTTACTCTAGCTTCCCGGCAA
CAATTAATAGACTGGATGGAGGCGGATAAAGTTGCAGGACCACTTCTGCGCTCGGCCCTTCCGGCTGGCT
GGTTTATTGCTGATAAATCTGGAGCCGGTGAGCGTGGGTCTCGCGGTATCATTGCAGCACTGGGGCCAGA
TGGTAAGCCCTCCCGTATCGTAGTTATCTACACGACGGGGAGTCAGGCAACTATGGATGAACGAAATAGA
CAGATCGCTGAGATAGGTGCCTCACTGATTAAGCATTGGTAACTGTCAGACCAAGTTTACTCATATATAC
TTTAGATTGATTTAAAACTTCATTTTTAATTTAAAAGGATCTAGGTGAAGATCCTTTTTGATAATCTCAT
GACCAAAATCCCTTAACGTGAGTTTTCGTTCCACTGAGCGTCAGACCCCGTAGAAAAGATCAAAGGATCT
TCTTGAGATCCTTTTTTTCTGCGCGTAATCTGCTGCTTGCAAACAAAAAAACCACCGCTACCAGCGGTGG
TTTGTTTGCCGGATCAAGAGCTACCAACTCTTTTTCCGAAGGTAACTGGCTTCAGCAGAGCGCAGATACC
AAATACTGTTCTTCTAGTGTAGCCGTAGTTAGGCCACCACTTCAAGAACTCTGTAGCACCGCCTACATAC
CTCGCTCTGCTAATCCTGTTACCAGTGGCTGCTGCCAGTGGCGATAAGTCGTGTCTTACCGGGTTGGACT
CAAGACGATAGTTACCGGATAAGGCGCAGCGGTCGGGCTGAACGGGGGGTTCGTGCACACAGCCCAGCTT
GGAGCGAACGACCTACACCGAACTGAGATACCTACAGCGTGAGCTATGAGAAAGCGCCACGCTTCCCGAA
GGGAGAAAGGCGGACAGGTATCCGGTAAGCGGCAGGGTCGGAACAGGAGAGCGCACGAGGGAGCTTCCAG
GGGGAAACGCCTGGTATCTTTATAGTCCTGTCGGGTTTCGCCACCTCTGACTTGAGCGTCGATTTTTGTG
ATGCTCGTCAGGGGGGCGGAGCCTATGGAAAAAGGCCAGCAACGCGGCCTTTTTACGGTTCCTGGCCTTT
TGCTGGCCTTTTGCTGGCCTTTTGCTCAAGTAGAGGGGGTAATTTTTCCCCTTTATTTTGTTCATACATT
CTTAAATTGCTTTGCCTCTCCTTTTGGAAAGCTATACTTCGGAGCACTGTTGAGCGAAGGCTCATTAGAT
ATATTTTCTGTCATTTTCCTTAACCCAAAAATAAGGGAAAGGGTCCAAAAAGCGCTCGGACAACTGTTGA
CCGTGATCCGAAGGACTGGCTATACAGTGTTCACAAAATAGCCAAGCTGAAAATAATGTGTAGCTATGTT
CAGTTAGTTTGGCTAGCAAAGATATAAAAGCAGGTCGGAAATATTTATGGGCATTATTATGCAGAGCATC
AACATGATAAAAAAAAACAGTTGAATATTCCCTCAAAAGGGTGCGCATCTGATGAGTCCGTGAGGACGAA
ACGAGCTAGCTCGTCATGATAAGATTCCGTATGCGCACCCTTAGCGAGAGGTTTATCATTAAGGTCAACC
TCTGGATGTTGTTTCGGCATCCTGCATTGAATCTGAGTTACTGTCTGTTTTCCTTGGAAATGTTCTATTT
AGAAACAGGGGAATTGCTTATTAACGAAATTGCCTGAAGGCCTCACAACTCTGGACATTATACCATTGAT
GCTTGCGTCACTTCAGGAAACCCGTTTCTTCTGACGTAAGGGTGCGCATACGGAATCTTATCAATTAACG
AAATTGCCCCAGTTTCAGAGCTATGCTGGAAACAGCATAGCAAGTTGAAATAAGGCTAGTCCGTTATCAA
CTTGAAAAAGTGGCACCGAGTCGGTGCTTTTTGTTCACTGCCGTATAGGCAGCTAAGAAATGATAAGATT
CCGTATGCGCACCCTTAGCGAGAGGTTTATCATTAAGGTCAACCTCTGGATGTTGTTTCGGCATCCTGCA
TTGAATCTGAGTTACTGTCTGTTTTCCTCAGGATTCTTTACCTAGCTTCAAGATGTCGTCAAAGCTAAAG
GTCTTGATATCTCATCTAACTTCTTTAATTCTGTTGATGGCATCATGAGCAGATTGATAGGAAACCCGTT
TCTTCTGACGTAAGGGTGCGCATACGGAATCTTATCAGCTAAAGGTCTTGATATCGTTTCAGAGCTATGC
TGGAAACAGCATAGCAAGTTGAAATAAGGCTAGTCCGTTATCAACTTGAAAAAGTGGCACCGAGTCGGTG
CTTTTTGATGGCCGGCATGGTCCCAGCCTCCTCGCTGGCGCCGGCTGGGCAACACCTTCGGGTGGCGAAT
GGGACTTAAAGAAAGTGGAATATTCATTCATATCATATTTTTTCTATTAACTGCCTGGTTTCTTTTAAAT
TTTTTATTGGTTGTCGACTTGAACGGAGTGACAATATATATATATATATTTAATAATGACATCATTATCT
GTAAATCTGATTCTTAATGCTATTCTAGTTATGTAAGAGTGGTCCTTTCCATAAAAAAAAAAAAAAAGAA
AAAAGAATTTTAGGAATACAATGCAGCTTGTAAGTAAAATCTGGAATATTCATATCGCCACAACTTCTTA
TGCTTATAAAAGCACTAATGCCTGAATTTATGTTGAAAATATGTGTCACAAATAAAGAAACTGTGACATC
TGACACATTTCCACGTACCCAATTCGCCCTATAGTGAGTCGTATTACGCGCGCTCACTGGCCGTCGTTTT
ACAACGTCGTGACTGGGAAAACCCTGGCGTTACCCAACTTAATCGCCTTGCAGCACATCCCCCTTTCGCC
AGCTGGCGTAATAGCGAAGAGGCCCGCACCGATCGCCCTTCCCAACAGTTGCGCAGCCTGAATGGCGAAT
GG
[124 nt withheld, positions 3713-3836]
C
[91 nt withheld, positions 3838-3928]
A
[49 nt withheld, positions 3930-3978]
CCTTTGACGTTGGAGTCCACGTTCTTT
[37 nt withheld, positions 4006-4042]
ACCCTATCTCGGTCTATTCTTTTGATTTATAAGGGATTTTGCCGATTTCGGCCTATTGGTTAAAAAATGA
GCTGATTTAACAAAAATTTAACGCGAATTTTAACAAAATATTAACGCTTACAATTTCCTGATGCGGTATT
TTCTCCTTACGCATCTGTGCGGTATTTCACACCGCATAGGGTAATAACTGATATAATTAAATTGAAGCTC
TAATTTGTGAGTTTAGTATACATGCATTTACTTATAATACAGTTTTTTAGTTTTGCTGGCCGCATCTTCT
CAAATATGCTTCCCAGCCTGCTTTTCTGTAACGTTCACCCTCTACCTTAGCATCCCTTCCCTTTGCAAAT
AGTCCTCTTCCAACAATAATAATGTCAGATCCTGTAGAGACCACATCATCCACGGTTCTATACTGTTGAC
CCAATGCGTCTCCCTTGTCATCTAAACCCACACCGGGTGTCATAATCAACCAATCGTAACCTTCATCTCT
TCCACCCATGTCTCTTTGAGCAATAAAGCCGATAACAAAATCTTTGTCGCTCTTCGCAATGTCAACAGTA
CCCTTAGTATATTCTCCAGTAGATAGGGAGCCCTTGCATGACAATTCTGCTAACATCAAAAGGCCTCTAG
GTTCCTTTGTTACTTCTTCTGCCGCCTGCTTCAAACCGCTAACAATACCTGGGCCCACCACACCGTGTGC
ATTCGTAATGTCTGCCCATTCTGCTATTCTGTATACACCCGCAGAGTACTGCAATTTGACTGTATTACCA
ATGTCAGCAAATTTTCTGTCTTCGAAGAGTAAAAAATTGTACTTGGCGGATAATGCCTTTAGCGGCTTAA
CTGTGCCCTCCATGGAAAAATCAGTCAAGATATCCACATGTGTTTTTAGTAAACAAATTTTGGGACCTAA
TGCTTCAACTAACTCCAGTAATTCCTTGGTGGTACGAACATCCAATGAAGCACACAAGTTTGTTTGCTTT
TCGTGCATGATATTAAATAGCTTGGCAGCAACAGGACTAGGATGAGTAGCAGCACGTTCCTTATATGTAG
CTTTCGACATGATTTATCTTCGTTTCCTGCAGGTTTTTGTTCTGTGCAGTTGGGTTAAGAATACTGGGCA
ATTTCATGTTTCTTCAACACTACATATGCGTATATATACCAATCTAAGTCTGTGCTCCTTCCTTCGTTCT
TCCTTCTGTTCGGAGATTACCGAATCAAAAAAATTTCAAGGAAACCGAAATCAAAAAAAAGAATAAAAAA
AAAATGATGAATTGAAAAGGTGGTATGGTGCACTCTCAGTACAATCTGCTCTGATGCCGCATAGTTAAGC
CAGCCCCGACACCCGCCAACACCCGCTGACGCGCCCTGACGGGCTTGTCTGCTCCCGGCATCCGCTTACA
GACAAGCTGTGACCGTCTCCGGGAGCTGCATGTGTCAGAGGTTTTCACCGTCATCACCGAAACGCGCGAG
ACGAAAGGGCCTCGTGATACGCCTATTTTTATAGGTTAATGTCATGATAATAATGGTTTCTTAGACGGAT
CGCTTGCCTGTAACTTACACGCGCCTCGTATCTTTTAATGATGGAATAATTTGGGAATTTACTCTGTGTT
TATTTATTTTTATGTTTTGTATTTGGATTTTAGAAAGTAAATAAAGAAGGTAGAAGAGTTACGGAATGAA
GAAAAAAAAATAAACAAAGGTTTAAAAAATTTCAACAAAAAGCGTACTTTACATATATATTTATTAGACA
AGAAAAGCAGATTAAATAGATATACATTCGATTAACGATAAGTAAAATGTAAAATCACAGGATTTTCGTG
TGTGGTCTTCTACACAGACAAGATGAAACAATTCGGCATTAATACCTGAGAGCAGGAAGAGCAAGATAAA
AGGTAGTATTTGTTGGCGATCCCCCTAGAGTCTTTTACATCTTCGGAAAACAAAAACTATT
